>Addgene plasmid #235209 | FLAG-GRP78-T453D | addgene full sequence | sequence record 472930 | Addgene NGS Result
GACGGATCGGGAGATCTCCCGATCCCCTATGGTGCACTCTCAGTACAATCTGCTCTGATGCCGCATAGTT
AAGCCAGTATCTGCTCCCTGCTTGTGTGTTGGAGGTCGCTGAGTAGTGCGCGAGCAAAATTTAAGCTACA
ACAAGGCAAGGCTTGACCGACAATTGCATGAAGAATCTGCTTAGGGTTAGGCGTTTTGCGCTGCTTCGCG
ATGTACGGGCCAGATATACGCGTTGACATTGATTATTGACTAGTTATTAATAGTAATCAATTACGGGGTC
ATTAGTTCATAGCCCATATATGGAGTTCCGCGTTACATAACTTACGGTAAATGGCCCGCCTGGCTGACCG
CCCAACGACCCCCGCCCATTGACGTCAATAATGACGTATGTTCCCATAGTAACGCCAATAGGGACTTTCC
ATTGACGTCAATGGGTGGAGTATTTACGGTAAACTGCCCACTTGGCAGTACATCAAGTGTATCATATGCC
AAGTACGCCCCCTATTGACGTCAATGACGGTAAATGGCCCGCCTGGCATTATGCCCAGTACATGACCTTA
TGGGACTTTCCTACTTGGCAGTACATCTACGTATTAGTCATCGCTATTACCATGGTGATGCGGTTTTGGC
AGTACATCAATGGGCGTGGATAGCGGTTTGACTCACGGGGATTTCCAAGTCTCCACCCCATTGACGTCAA
TGGGAGTTTGTTTTGGCACCAAAATCAACGGGACTTTCCAAAATGTCGTAACAACTCCGCCCCATTGACG
CAAATGGGCGGTAGGCGTGTACGGTGGGAGGTCTATATAAGCAGAGCTCTCTGGCTAACTAGAGAACCCA
CTGCTTACTGGCTTATCGAAATTAATACGACTCACTATAGGGAGACCCAAGCTTGGTACCGAGCTCGGAT
CCCAGCACAGACAGATTGACCTATTGGGGTGTTTCGCGAGTGTGAGAGGGAAGCGCCGCGGCCTGTATTT
CTAGACCTGCCCTTCGCCTGGTTCGTGGCGCCTTGTGACCCCGGGCCCCTGCCGCCTGCAAGTCGGAAAT
TGCGCTGTGCTCCTGTGCTACGGCCTGTGGCTGGACTGCCTGCTGCTGCCCAACTGGCTGGCAAGATGAA
GCTCTCCCTGGTGGCCGCGATGCTGCTGCTGCTCAGCGCGGCGCGGGCCGACTACAAAGATGACGATGAC
AAGGAGGAGGAGGACAAGAAGGAGGACGTGGGCACGGTGGTCGGCATCGACCTGGGGACCACCTACTCCT
GCGTCGGCGTGTTCAAGAACGGCCGCGTGGAGATCATCGCCAACGATCAGGGCAACCGCATCACGCCGTC
CTATGTCGCCTTCACTCCTGAAGGGGAACGTCTGATTGGCGATGCCGCCAAGAACCAGCTCACCTCCAAC
CCCGAGAACACGGTCTTTGACGCCAAGCGGCTCATCGGCCGCACGTGGAATGACCCGTCTGTGCAGCAGG
ACATCAAGTTCTTGCCGTTCAAGGTGGTTGAAAAGAAAACTAAACCATACATTCAAGTTGATATTGGAGG
TGGGCAAACAAAGACATTTGCTCCTGAAGAAATTTCTGCCATGGTTCTCACTAAAATGAAAGAAACCGCT
GAGGCTTATTTGGGAAAGAAGGTTACCCATGCAGTTGTTACTGTACCAGCCTATTTTAATGATGCCCAAC
GCCAAGCAACCAAAGACGCTGGAACTATTGCTGGCCTAAATGTTATGAGGATCATCAACGAGCCTACGGC
AGCTGCTATTGCTTATGGCCTGGATAAGAGGGAGGGGGAGAAGAACATCCTGGTGTTTGACCTGGGTGGC
GGAACCTTCGATGTGTCTCTTCTCACCATTGACAATGGTGTCTTCGAAGTTGTGGCCACTAATGGAGATA
CTCATCTGGGTGGAGAAGACTTTGACCAGCGTGTCATGGAACACTTCATCAAACTGTACAAAAAGAAGAC
GGGCAAAGATGTCAGGAAAGACAATAGAGCTGTGCAGAAACTCCGGCGCGAGGTAGAAAAGGCCAAACGG
GCCCTGTCTTCTCAGCATCAAGCAAGAATTGAAATTGAGTCCTTCTATGAAGGAGAAGACTTTTCTGAGA
CCCTGACTCGGGCCAAATTTGAAGAGCTCAACATGGATCTGTTCCGGTCTACTATGAAGCCCGTCCAGAA
AGTGTTGGAAGATTCTGATTTGAAGAAGTCTGATATTGATGAAATTGTTCTTGTTGGTGGCTCGACTCGA
ATTCCAAAGATTCAGCAACTGGTTAAAGAGTTCTTCAATGGCAAGGAACCATCCCGTGGCATAAACCCAG
ATGAAGCTGTAGCGTATGGTGCTGCTGTCCAGGCTGGTGTGCTCTCTGGTGATCAAGATACAGGTGACCT
GGTACTGCTTGATGTATGTCCCCTTACACTTGGTATTGAAACTGTGGGAGGTGTCATGACCAAACTGATT
CCAAGGAACACAGTGGTGCCTACCAAGAAGTCTCAGATCTTTTCTGACGCTTCTGATAATCAACCAACTG
TTACAATCAAGGTCTATGAAGGTGAAAGACCCCTGACAAAAGACAATCATCTTCTGGGTACATTTGATCT
GACTGGAATTCCTCCTGCTCCTCGTGGGGTCCCACAGATTGAAGTCACCTTTGAGATAGATGTGAATGGT
ATTCTTCGAGTGACAGCTGAAGACAAGGGTACAGGGAACAAAAATAAGATCACAATCACCAATGACCAGA
ATCGCCTGACACCTGAAGAAATCGAAAGGATGGTTAATGATGCTGAGAAGTTTGCTGAGGAAGACAAAAA
GCTCAAGGAGCGCATTGATACTAGAAATGAGTTGGAAAGCTATGCCTATTCTCTAAAGAATCAGATTGGA
GATAAAGAAAAGCTGGGAGGTAAACTTTCCTCTGAAGATAAGGAGACCATGGAAAAAGCTGTAGAAGAAA
AGATTGAATGGCTGGAAAGCCACCAAGATGCTGACATTGAAGACTTCAAAGCTAAGAAGAAGGAACTGGA
AGAAATTGTTCAACCAATTATCAGCAAACTCTATGGAAGTGCAGGCCCTCCCCCAACTGGTGAAGAGGAT
ACAGCAGAAAAAGATGAGTTGTAGACACTGATCTGCTAGTGCTGTAATATTGTAAATACTGGACTCAGGA
ACTTTTGTTAGGCTCGAGCATGCATCTAGAGGGCCCTATTCTATAGTGTCACCTAAATGCTAGAGCTCGC
TGATCAGCCTCGACTGTGCCTTCTAGTTGCCAGCCATCTGTTGTTTGCCCCTCCCCCGTGCCTTCCTTGA
CCCTGGAAGGTGCCACTCCCACTGTCCTTTCCTAATAAAATGAGGAAATTGCATCGCATTGTCTGAGTAG
GTGTCATTCTATTCTGGGGGGTGGGGTGGGGCAGGACAGCAAGGGGGAGGATTGGGAAGACAATAGCAGG
CATGCTGGGGATGCGGTGGGCTCTATGGCTTCTGAGGCGGAAAGAACCAGCTGGGGCTCTAGGGGGTATC
CCC
[124 nt withheld, positions 3504-3627]
C
[91 nt withheld, positions 3629-3719]
A
[49 nt withheld, positions 3721-3769]
CCTTTGACGTTGGAGTCCACGTTCTTT
[37 nt withheld, positions 3797-3833]
ACCCTATCTCGGTCTATTCTTTTGATTTATAAGGGATTTTGCCGATTTCGGCCTATTGGTTAAAAAATGA
GCTGATTTAACAAAAATTTAACGCGAATTAATTCTGTGGAATGTGTGTCAGTTAGGGTGTGGAAAGTCCC
CAGGCTCCCCAGCAGGCAGAAGTATGCAAAGCATGCATCTCAATTAGTCAGCAACCAGGTGTGGAAAGTC
CCCAGGCTCCCCAGCAGGCAGAAGTATGCAAAGCATGCATCTCAATTAGTCAGCAACCATAGTCCCGCCC
CTAACTCCGCCCATCCCGCCCCTAACTCCGCCCAGTTCCGCCCATTCTCCGCCCCATGGCTGACTAATTT
TTTTTATTTATGCAGAGGCCGAGGCCGCCTCTGCCTCTGAGCTATTCCAGAAGTAGTGAGGAGGCTTTTT
TGGAGGCCTAGGCTTTTGCAAAAAGCTCCCGGGAGCTTGTATATCCATTTTCGGATCTGATCAAGAGACA
GGATGAGGATCGTTTCGCATGATTGAACAAGATGGATTGCACGCAGGTTCTCCGGCCGCTTGGGTGGAGA
GGCTATTCGGCTATGACTGGGCACAACAGACAATCGGCTGCTCTGATGCCGCCGTGTTCCGGCTGTCAGC
GCAGGGGCGCCCGGTTCTTTTTGTCAAGACCGACCTGTCCGGTGCCCTGAATGAACTGCAGGACGAGGCA
GCGCGGCTATCGTGGCTGGCCACGACGGGCGTTCCTTGCGCAGCTGTGCTCGACGTTGTCACTGAAGCGG
GAAGGGACTGGCTGCTATTGGGCGAAGTGCCGGGGCAGGATCTCCTGTCATCTCACCTTGCTCCTGCCGA
GAAAGTATCCATCATGGCTGATGCAATGCGGCGGCTGCATACGCTTGATCCGGCTACCTGCCCATTCGAC
CACCAAGCGAAACATCGCATCGAGCGAGCACGTACTCGGATGGAAGCCGGTCTTGTCGATCAGGATGATC
TGGACGAAGAGCATCAGGGGCTCGCGCCAGCCGAACTGTTCGCCAGGCTCAAGGCGCGCATGCCCGACGG
CGAGGATCTCGTCGTGACCCATGGCGATGCCTGCTTGCCGAATATCATGGTGGAAAATGGCCGCTTTTCT
GGATTCATCGACTGTGGCCGGCTGGGTGTGGCGGACCGCTATCAGGACATAGCGTTGGCTACCCGTGATA
TTGCTGAAGAGCTTGGCGGCGAATGGGCTGACCGCTTCCTCGTGCTTTACGGTATCGCCGCTCCCGATTC
GCAGCGCATCGCCTTCTATCGCCTTCTTGACGAGTTCTTCTGAGCGGGACTCTGGGGTTCGAAATGACCG
ACCAAGCGACGCCCAACCTGCCATCACGAGATTTCGATTCCACCGCCGCCTTCTATGAAAGGTTGGGCTT
CGGAATCGTTTTCCGGGACGCCGGCTGGATGATCCTCCAGCGCGGGGATCTCATGCTGGAGTTCTTCGCC
CACCCCAACTTGTTTATTGCAGCTTATAATGGTTACAAATAAAGCAATAGCATCACAAATTTCACAAATA
AAGCATTTTTTTCACTGCATTCTAGTTGTGGTTTGTCCAAACTCATCAATGTATCTTATCATGTCTGTAT
ACCGTCGACCTCTAGCTAGAGCTTGGCGTAATCATGGTCATAGCTGTTTCCTGTGTGAAATTGTTATCCG
CTCACAATTCCACACAACATACGAGCCGGAAGCATAAAGTGTAAAGCCTGGGGTGCCTAATGAGTGAGCT
AACTCACATTAATTGCGTTGCGCTCACTGCCCGCTTTCCAGTCGGGAAACCTGTCGTGCCAGCTGCATTA
ATGAATCGGCCAACGCGCGGGGAGAGGCGGTTTGCGTATTGGGCGCTCTTCCGCTTCCTCGCTCACTGAC
TCGCTGCGCTCGGTCGTTCGGCTGCGGCGAGCGGTATCAGCTCACTCAAAGGCGGTAATACGGTTATCCA
CAGAATCAGGGGATAACGCAGGAAAGAACATGTGAGCAAAAGGCCAGCAAAAGGCCAGGAACCGTAAAAA
GGCCGCGTTGCTGGCGTTTTTCCATAGGCTCCGCCCCCCTGACGAGCATCACAAAAATCGACGCTCAAGT
CAGAGGTGGCGAAACCCGACAGGACTATAAAGATACCAGGCGTTTCCCCCTGGAAGCTCCCTCGTGCGCT
CTCCTGTTCCGACCCTGCCGCTTACCGGATACCTGTCCGCCTTTCTCCCTTCGGGAAGCGTGGCGCTTTC
TCATAGCTCACGCTGTAGGTATCTCAGTTCGGTGTAGGTCGTTCGCTCCAAGCTGGGCTGTGTGCACGAA
CCCCCCGTTCAGCCCGACCGCTGCGCCTTATCCGGTAACTATCGTCTTGAGTCCAACCCGGTAAGACACG
ACTTATCGCCACTGGCAGCAGCCACTGGTAACAGGATTAGCAGAGCGAGGTATGTAGGCGGTGCTACAGA
GTTCTTGAAGTGGTGGCCTAACTACGGCTACACTAGAAGAACAGTATTTGGTATCTGCGCTCTGCTGAAG
CCAGTTACCTTCGGAAAAAGAGTTGGTAGCTCTTGATCCGGCAAACAAACCACCGCTGGTAGCGGTGGTT
TTTTTGTTTGCAAGCAGCAGATTACGCGCAGAAAAAAAGGATCTCAAGAAGATCCTTTGATCTTTTCTAC
GGGGTCTGACGCTCAGTGGAACGAAAACTCACGTTAAGGGATTTTGGTCATGAGATTATCAAAAAGGATC
TTCACCTAGATCCTTTTAAATTAAAAATGAAGTTTTAAATCAATCTAAAGTATATATGAGTAAACTTGGT
CTGACAGTTACCAATGCTTAATCAGTGAGGCACCTATCTCAGCGATCTGTCTATTTCGTTCATCCATAGT
TGCCTGACTCCCCGTCGTGTAGATAACTACGATACGGGAGGGCTTACCATCTGGCCCCAGTGCTGCAATG
ATACCGCGAGACCCACGCTCACCGGCTCCAGATTTATCAGCAATAAACCAGCCAGCCGGAAGGGCCGAGC
GCAGAAGTGGTCCTGCAACTTTATCCGCCTCCATCCAGTCTATTAATTGTTGCCGGGAAGCTAGAGTAAG
TAGTTCGCCAGTTAATAGTTTGCGCAACGTTGTTGCCATTGCTACAGGCATCGTGGTGTCACGCTCGTCG
TTTGGTATGGCTTCATTCAGCTCCGGTTCCCAACGATCAAGGCGAGTTACATGATCCCCCATGTTGTGCA
AAAAAGCGGTTAGCTCCTTCGGTCCTCCGATCGTTGTCAGAAGTAAGTTGGCCGCAGTGTTATCACTCAT
GGTTATGGCAGCACTGCATAATTCTCTTACTGTCATGCCATCCGTAAGATGCTTTTCTGTGACTGGTGAG
TACTCAACCAAGTCATTCTGAGAATAGTGTATGCGGCGACCGAGTTGCTCTTGCCCGGCGTCAATACGGG
ATAATACCGCGCCACATAGCAGAACTTTAAAAGTGCTCATCATTGGAAAACGTTCTTCGGGGCGAAAACT
CTCAAGGATCTTACCGCTGTTGAGATCCAGTTCGATGTAACCCACTCGTGCACCCAACTGATCTTCAGCA
TCTTTTACTTTCACCAGCGTTTCTGGGTGAGCAAAAACAGGAAGGCAAAATGCCGCAAAAAAGGGAATAA
GGGCGACACGGAAATGTTGAATACTCATACTCTTCCTTTTTCAATATTATTGAAGCATTTATCAGGGTTA
TTGTCTCATGAGCGGATACATATTTGAATGTATTTAGAAAAATAAACAAATAGGGGTTCCGCGCACATTT
CCCCGAAAAGTGCCACCTGACGTC
Features (pLannotate 1.2.2; 22 found; start..end, strand, type, name):
     28..80      -  misc_feature   bom (fragment): basis of mobility region from pBR322
    235..614     +  enhancer       CMV enhancer: human cytomegalovirus immediate early enhancer
    615..818     +  promoter       CMV promoter: human cytomegalovirus (CMV) immediate early promoter
    814..847     +  LTR            5' LTR (truncated) (fragment): truncated 5' long terminal repeat (LTR) from HIV-1
    863..881     +  promoter       T7 promoter: promoter for bacteriophage T7 RNA polymerase
    902..1147    +  ncRNA          IRES Bip (fragment): Accession: RF00223 - bip internal ribosome entry site (IRES)
   1116..3101    +  CDS            HSPA5: BIP_HUMAN - Also known as GRP78 From Homo sapiens (Human).
   3190..3208    -  promoter       SP6 promoter: promoter for bacteriophage SP6 RNA polymerase
   3234..3458    +  polyA_signal   bGH poly(A) signal: bovine growth hormone polyadenylation signal
   3462..3483    +  promoter       SV40 promoter (fragment): SV40 enhancer and early promoter
   3504..3932    +  rep_origin     f1 ori (sequence partly withheld): f1 bacteriophage origin of replication; arrow indicates direction of (+) strand synthesis
   3946..4275    +  promoter       SV40 promoter: SV40 enhancer and early promoter
   4342..5133    +  CDS            neo: KKA2_KLEPN - Also known as kan, nptII. Experimental evidence at protein level: Swiss-Prot protein existence level 1. Resistance to kanamycin, neomycin, paromomycin, ribostamycin, butirosin and gentamicin B. From Klebsiella pneumoniae.
   5157..5315    +  CDS            ble (fragment): BLE_KLEPN - Experimental evidence at protein level: Swiss-Prot protein existence level 1. Binding protein with a strong affinity to the bleomycin family of antibiotics. Binds to CL990; an antimitotic-antibiotic compound. From Klebsiella pneumoniae.
   5310..5431    +  polyA_signal   SV40 poly(A) signal: SV40 polyadenylation signal
   5504..5520    -  protein_bind   lac operator: The lac repressor binds to the lac operator to inhibit transcription in E. coli. This inhibition can be relieved by adding lactose or isopropyl-β-D-thiogalactopyranoside (IPTG). lac repressor encoded by lacI
   5528..5558    -  promoter       lac promoter: promoter for the E. coli lac operon
   5573..5594    -  protein_bind   CAP binding site: CAP binding activates transcription in the presence of cAMP. E. coli catabolite activator protein
   5607..5699    -  CDS            lacI (fragment): lac repressor; lacI; The lac repressor binds to the lac operator to inhibit transcription in E. coli. This inhibition can be relieved by adding lactose or isopropyl-β-D-thiogalactopyranoside (IPTG).
   5882..6470    -  rep_origin     ori: high-copy-number ColE1/pMB1/pBR322/pUC origin of replication
   6641..7501    -  CDS            AmpR: β-lactamase; bla; confers resistance to ampicillin, carbenicillin, and related antibiotics
   7502..7606    -  promoter       AmpR promoter: bla
