[The description below was written by a language model from this plasmid's Addgene catalogue record and pLannotate feature annotations shown in this document.]
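Description:
FLAG-GRP78-T453D is a mammalian expression plasmid built on the pcDNA3.1 backbone that expresses human 78-kDa glucose-regulated protein (GRP78, also called BiP or HSPA5) with threonine 453 changed to aspartic acid. The catalogue lists an N-terminal FLAG tag on the insert, but the feature table does not annotate the tag separately, so its exact position relative to the coding sequence cannot be confirmed from the record. Transcription is driven by the human cytomegalovirus immediate-early enhancer and promoter and terminated by the bovine growth hormone polyadenylation signal. The annotated HSPA5 coding sequence is preceded by a stretch matching the BiP IRES, which suggests that native HSPA5 5' untranslated sequence was carried along with the cDNA. T7 and SP6 promoters flank the insert, as is usual for this backbone. A short hit to a truncated HIV-1 LTR just after the CMV promoter is probably an annotation artefact.

For selection in mammalian cells, an SV40 early promoter drives the neomycin phosphotransferase gene, followed by an SV40 poly(A) signal, which allows stable lines to be selected with G418. In bacteria the plasmid is maintained through a high-copy ColE1/pUC-type origin and ampicillin resistance from the bla gene. An f1 origin is also present.

The sizes in the record disagree. The catalogue gives a total of about 9.6 kb with a 4.2 kb insert, whereas the sequenced record is about 7.6 kb with a coding region of roughly 2 kb. The construct is intended for expressing the T453D mutant in mammalian cells, and the associated work concerns stress-induced translocation of GRP78 to the cell surface. The record does not state the functional effect of the mutation.
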