Addgene plasmid #235209: FLAG-GRP78-T453D
Purpose: Expresses GRP78 with T453D mutation in mammalian cells
Depositing lab: Amy Shiu Lee. Depositing organization: University of Southern California. Publication: Characterization and mechanism of stress-induced translocation of 78-kilodalton glucose-regulated protein (GRP78) to the cell surface. Tsai YL, Zhang Y, Tseng CC, Stanciauskas R, Pinaud F, Lee AS. J Biol Chem. 2015 Mar 27;290(13):8049-64. doi: 10.1074/jbc.M114.618736. Epub 2015 Feb 11. PubMed 25673690.
Backbone
  Vector backbone: pcDNA3.1
  Backbone size w/o insert (bp): 5500
  Total vector size (bp): 9599
  Vector type: Mammalian Expression
  Selectable markers: Neomycin (select with G418)
Growth in bacteria
  Bacterial resistance: Ampicillin, 100 μg/mL
  Growth temperature: 37°C
  Growth strain: DH5alpha
  Copy number: Unknown
Gene/Insert
  Gene/Insert name: 78-kDa glucose-regulated protein (alt names: GRP78; BiP; HSPA5)
  Species: H. sapiens (human)
  Insert size (bp): 4200
  Mutation: Change Threonine 453 to Aspartic Acid
  GenBank ID: NM_005347.5
  Entrez Gene: HSPA5 (a.k.a. BIP, GRP78, HEL-S-89n)
  Tag / fusion protein: FLAG (N terminal on insert)
Terms and licenses: Academic/Nonprofit Terms; Industry Terms: Not Available to Industry
How to cite: FLAG-GRP78-T453D was a gift from Amy Shiu Lee (Addgene plasmid # 235209 ; http://n2t.net/addgene:235209 ; RRID:Addgene_235209)
